>Addgene plasmid #196678 | pAAV_CAG_FLEX_PKIαmut-P2A-mRuby3_WPRE | addgene full sequence | sequence record 385123 | Addgene NGS Result
GCGATCGGTGCGGGCCTCTTCGCTATTACGCCAGCTGCGCGCTCGCTCGCTCACTGAGGCCGCCCGGGCA
AAGCCCGGGCGTCGGGCGACCTTTGGTCGCCCGGCCTCAGTGAGCGAGCGAGCGCGCAGAGAGGGAGTGG
CCAACTCCATCACTAGGGGTTCCTTGTAGTTAATGATTAACCCGCCATGCTACTTATCTACGTAGCCATG
CTCTAGGAAGAGTACCATTGACGTCAATAATGACGTATGTTCCCATAGTAACGCCAATAGGGACTTTCCA
TTGACGTCAATGGGTGGAGTATTTACGGTAAACTGCCCACTTGGCAGTACATCAAGTGTATCATATGCCA
AGTACGCCCCCTATTGACGTCAATGACGGTAAATGGCCCGCCTGGCATTATGCCCAGTACATGACCTTAT
GGGACTTTCCTACTTGGCAGTACATCTACGTATTAGTCATCGCTATTACCATGGTCGAGGTGAGCCCCAC
GTTCTGCTTCACTCTCCCCATCTCCCCCCCCTCCCCACCCCCAATTTTGTATTTATTTATTTTTTAATTA
TTTTGTGCAGCGATGGGGGCGGGGGGGGGGGGGGGGCGCGCGCCRGGSGGGGSGGGGSGGGGSGRGGGGS
GGGGSGGGGCGRGGCGGAGAGGTGCGGCGGCAGCCAATCAGAGCGGCGCGCTCCGAAAGTTTCCTTTTAT
GGCGAGGCGGCGGCGGCGGCGGCCCTATAAAAAGCGAAGCGCGCGGCGGGCGGGAGTCGCTGCGCGCTGC
CTTCGCCCCGTGCCCCGCTCCGCCGCCGCCTCGCGCCGCCCGCCCCGGCTCTGACTGACCGCGTTACTCC
CACAGGTGAGCGGGCGGGACGGCCCTTCTCCTCCGGGCTGTAATTAGCGCTTGGTTTAATGACGGCTTGT
TTCTTTTCTGTGGCTGCGTGAAAGCCTTGAGGGGCTCCGGGAGGGCCCTTTGTGCGGGGGGAGCGGCTCG
GGGCTGTCCGCGGGGGGACGGCTGCCTTCGGGGGGGACGGGGCAGGGCGGGGTTCGGCTTCTGGCGTGTG
ACCGGCGGCTCTAGAGCCTCTGCTAACCATGTTCATGCCTTCTTCTTTTTCCTACAGCTCCTGGGCAACG
TGCTGGTTATTGTGCTGTCTCATCATTTTGGCAAAGAATTGGATCCCCATAACTTCGTATAAAGTATCCT
ATACGAAGTTATATCAAAATAGGAAGACCAATGCTTCACCATCGACCCGAATTGCCAAGCATCACCATCG
ACCCATAACTTCGTATAATGTATGCTATACGAAGTTATACTAGGATCCCCTTACTTGTACAGCTCGTCCA
TGCCACCACCAAGGTTGCTGTATTTGGCAACTGCCACTTCTCTTTGCACTACGTAGGTTTCATTGTCACT
CTCCTCGATCCTTTCCAGGCGGTGATCAACGGCATGGACACCGGGCATCTTGATGTTCCCGACGGTCTTT
TTTGACCTGTAAGTTGTCACGAAGTTGCAGTGCAGGTGGCCACCACCATCAACTTTCAGTGCGATGTCAG
TGTATCCTCTCAGACCACCATCTGCTGGATACATCATCTCTGTATTAGGCTCCCAACCCTTGGTCTTCTT
CTGCATCACGGGACCATTGGAGGGAAAGTTTACCCCTCTGACCTTGACGTTGTAGACGAGCTCGCCATCC
TCAAGGCTGGTGTCCTGCGTGACGGTGACGACTCCACCATCTTCGTATCTCGTAACTCTTTCCCAAGTAA
AACCCTCAGGAAAGGACTGTTTAAAGAAATCAGGGATGTCGGCCGGGTACTTGATAAAGGTACGGCTGCC
ATACATGAACGACGTGGCAAGAATGTCAAAGGCAAATGGCAGGGGTCCTCCCTCGATGACTTTGATCCTC
ATGGTTTGCACTCCCTCGTACGGTCTGCCTTCTCCTTCACCTGTGCATTTGAATTGGTGGCCGTTGACCG
AACCTTCCATGACCACCTTCATACGCATATTTTCCTTGATCAGCTCTTCGCCCTTAGACACCATGGTGGC
GGATCCAGGGCCAGGGTTCTCTTCCACGTCGCCTGCCTGCTTCAGCAGGCTGAAGTTGGTGGCTCCAGAG
CCGCTTTCAGACTTGGCTGCTTCTCCCTGGGCTTCTCCACTTTGTTCGGTGGAGCTTCTCTGTCCATCAT
CTTCACCTTCTGTCTTGTTGATATCAAGGCCTGCTAGTTTTAAGGCTAATTCATTGCTGTTGCCACTTGC
AGAGGAAACCAGGATATCATGTATTGCATTTCCTCCACCTGTTCTTCCTGAAGCAATGAAATCTGCATAC
GTAGTTTCCACATCAGTTCCCATGGTGGCGGCACTAGTGGTACCGAATTCTAGTATAACTTCGTATAGGA
TACTTTATACGAAGTTATCATTGGGATTCTTCCTATTTTGATCCAAGCATCACCATCGACCCTCTAGTCC
AGATCTCACCATCGACCCATAACTTCGTATAGCATACATTATACGAAGTTATGTCCCTCGAAGAGGTTCG
AATTCGATATCAAGCTTATCGATAATCAACCTCTGGATTACAAAATTTGTGAAAGATTGACTGGTATTCT
TAACTATGTTGCTCCTTTTACGCTATGTGGATACGCTGCTTTAATGCCTTTGTATCATGCTATTGCTTCC
CGTATGGCTTTCATTTTCTCCTCCTTGTATAAATCCTGGTTGCTGTCTCTTTATGAGGAGTTGTGGCCCG
TTGTCAGGCAACGTGGCGTGGTGTGCACTGTGTTTGCTGACGCAACCCCCACTGGTTGGGGCATTGCCAC
CACCTGTCAGCTCCTTTCCGGGACTTTCGCTTTCCCCCTCCCTATTGCCACGGCGGAACTCATCGCCGCC
TGCCTTGCCCGCTGCTGGACAGGGGCTCGGCTGTTGGGCACTGACAATTCCGTGGTGTTGTCGGGGAAAT
CATCGTCCTTTCCTTGGCTGCTCGCCTGTGTTGCCACCTGGATTCTGCGCGGGACGTCCTTCTGCTACGT
CCCTTCGGCCCTCAATCCAGCGGACCTTCCTTCCCGCGGCCTGCTGCCGGCTCTGCGGCCTCTTCCGCGT
CTTCGCCTTCGCCCTCAGACGAGTCGGATCTCCCTTTGGGCCGCCTCCCCGCATCGATACCGTCGACCCG
GGCGGCCGCTTCGAGCAGACATGATAAGATACATTGATGAGTTTGGACAAACCACAACTAGAATGCAGTG
AAAAAAATGCTTTATTTGTGAAATTTGTGATGCTATTGCTTTATTTGTAACCATTATAAGCTGCAATAAA
CAAGTTAACAACAACAATTGCATTCATTTTATGTTTCAGGTTCAGGGGGAGATGTGGGAGGTTTTTTAAA
GCAAGTAAAACCTCTACAAATGTGGTAAAATCGATAAGGATCTTCCTAGAGCATGGCTACGTAGATAAGT
AGCATGGCGGGTTAATCATTAACTACAAGGAACCCCTAGTGATGGAGTTGGCCACTCCCTCTCTGCGCGC
TCGCTCGCTCACTGAGGCCGGGCGACCAAAGGTCGCCCGACGCCCGGGCTTTGCCCGGGCGGCCTCAGTG
AGCGAGCGAGCGCGCAGCTGCATTAATGAATCGGCCAACGCGCGGGGAGAGGCGGTTTGCGTATTKGGCG
CTCTTCCGCTTCCTCGCTCACTGACTCGCTGCGCTCGGTCGTTCGGCTGCGGCGAGCGGTATCAGCTCAC
TCAAAGGCGGTAATACGGTTATCCACAGAATCAGGGGATAACGCAGGAAAGAACATGTGAGCAAAAGGCC
AGCAAAAGGCCAGGAACCGTAAAAAGGCCGCGTTGCTGGCGTTTTTCCATAGGCTCCGCCCCCCTGACGA
GCATCACAAAAATCGACGCTCAAGTCAGAGGTGGCGAAACCCGACAGGACTATAAAGATACCAGGCGTTT
CCCCCTGGAAGCTCCCTCGTGCGCTCTCCTGTTCCGACCCTGCCGCTTACCGGATACCTGTCCGCCTTTC
TCCCTTCGGGAAGCGTGGCGCTTTCTCATAGCTCACGCTGTAGGTATCTCAGTTCGGTGTAGGTCGTTCG
CTCCAAGCTGGGCTGTGTGCACGAACCCCCCGTTCAGCCCGACCGCTGCGCCTTATCCGGTAACTATCGT
CTTGAGTCCAACCCGGTAAGACACGACTTATCGCCACTGGCAGCAGCCACTGGTAACAGGATTAGCAGAG
CGAGGTATGTAGGCGGTGCTACAGAGTTCTTGAAGTGGTGGCCTAACTACGGCTACACTAGAAGAACAGT
ATTTGGTATCTGCGCTCTGCTGAAGCCAGTTACCTTCGGAAAAAGAGTTGGTAGCTCTTGATCCGGCAAA
CAAACCACCGCTGGTAGCGGTGGTTTTTTTGTTTGCAAGCAGCAGATTACGCGCAGAAAAAAAGGATCTC
AAGAAGATCCTTTGATCTTTTCTACGGGGTCTGACGCTCAGTGGAACGAAAACTCACGTTAAGGGATTTT
GGTCATGAGATTATCAAAAAGGATCTTCACCTAGATCCTTTTAAATTAAAAATGAAGTTTTAAATCAATC
TAAAGTATATATGAGTAAACTTGGTCTGACAGTTACCAATGCTTAATCAGTGAGGCACCTATCTCAGCGA
TCTGTCTATTTCGTTCATCCATAGTTGCCTGACTCCCCGTCGTGTAGATAACTACGATACGGGAGGGCTT
ACCATCTGGCCCCAGTGCTGCAATGATACCGCGAGACCCACGCTCACCGGCTCCAGATTTATCAGCAATA
AACCAGCCAGCCGGAAGGGCCGAGCGCAGAAGTGGTCCTGCAACTTTATCCGCCTCCATCCAGTCTATTA
ATTGTTGCCGGGAAGCTAGAGTAAGTAGTTCGCCAGTTAATAGTTTGCGCAACGTTGTTGCCATTGCTAC
AGGCATCGTGGTGTCACGCTCGTCGTTTGGTATGGCTTCATTCAGCTCCGGTTCCCAACGATCAAGGCGA
GTTACATGATCCCCCATGTTGTGCAAAAAAGCGGTTAGCTCCTTCGGTCCTCCGATCGTTGTCAGAAGTA
AGTTGGCCGCAGTGTTATCACTCATGGTTATGGCAGCACTGCATAATTCTCTTACTGTCATGCCATCCGT
AAGATGCTTTTCTGTGACTGGTGAGTACTCAACCAAGTCATTCTGAGAATAGTGTATGCGGCGACCGAGT
TGCTCTTGCCCGGCGTCAATACGGGATAATACCGCGCCACATAGCAGAACTTTAAAAGTGCTCATCATTG
GAAAACGTTCTTCGGGGCGAAAACTCTCAAGGATCTTACCGCTGTTGAGATCCAGTTCGATGTAACCCAC
TCGTGCACCCAACTGATCTTCAGCATCTTTTACTTTCACCAGCGTTTCTGGGTGAGCAAAAACAGGAAGG
CAAAATGCCGCAAAAAAGGGAATAAGGGCGACACGGAAATGTTGAATACTCATACTCTTCCTTTTTCAAT
ATTATTGAAGCATTTATCAGGGTTATTGTCTCATGAGCGGATACATATTTGAATGTATTTAGAAAAATAA
ACAAATAGGGGTTCCGCGCACATTTCCCCGAAAAGTGCCACCTAAATTGTAAGCGTTAATATTTTGTTAA
AATTCGCGTTAAATTTTTGTTAAATCAGCTCATTTTTTAACCAATAGGCCGAAATCGGCAAAATCCCTTA
TAAATCAAAAGAATAGACCGAGATAGGGT
[37 nt withheld, positions 5700-5736]
AAAGAACGTGGACTCCAACGTCAAAGG
[49 nt withheld, positions 5764-5812]
T
[91 nt withheld, positions 5814-5904]
G
[124 nt withheld, positions 5906-6029]
CCCATTCGCCATTCAGGCTGCGCAACTGTTGGGAAGG
Features (pLannotate 1.2.2; 23 found; start..end, strand, type, name):
     32..164     -  repeat_region  AAV2 ITR (fragment): inverted terminal repeat of adeno-associated virus serotype 2 inverted
    225..473     +  enhancer       CMV enhancer (fragment): human cytomegalovirus immediate early enhancer
    475..752     +  promoter       chicken β-actin promoter: No description available
    753..888     +  intron         hybrid intron (fragment): hybrid between chicken β-actin (CBA) and minute virus of mice (MMV) introns (Gray et al., 2011)
    977..1107    +  intron         chimeric intron (fragment): chimera between introns from chicken β-actin and rabbit β-globin
   1105..1170    +  CDS            HBB (fragment): HBB_LEPEU - Experimental evidence at protein level: Swiss-Prot protein existence level 1. Involved in oxygen transport from the lung to the various peripheral tissues. From Lepus europaeus (European hare).
   1169..1202    -  protein_bind   lox2272: Cre-mediated recombination occurs in the 8-bp core sequence (GGATACTT). lox2272 sites are compatible with each other, but incompatible with loxP or loxN sites (Lee and Saito, 1988). Cre recombinase
   1265..1298    -  protein_bind   loxP: Cre-mediated recombination occurs in the 8-bp core sequence (GCATACAT). Cre recombinase
   1314..2024    -  CDS            mRuby3: mRuby3 is a basic (constitutively fluorescent) red fluorescent protein published in 2016, derived from Entacmaea quadricolor. It has low acid sensitivity.
   2103..2327    -  CDS            Pkia: IPKA_MOUSE - Experimental evidence at protein level: Swiss-Prot protein existence level 1. Extremely potent competitive inhibitor of cAMP-dependent protein kinase activity, this protein interacts with the catalytic subunit of the enzyme after the cAMP-induced dissociation of its regulatory chains. From Mus musculus (Mouse).
   2365..2398    +  protein_bind   lox2272: Cre-mediated recombination occurs in the 8-bp core sequence (GGATACTT). lox2272 sites are compatible with each other, but incompatible with loxP or loxN sites (Lee and Saito, 1988). Cre recombinase
   2469..2502    +  protein_bind   loxP: Cre-mediated recombination occurs in the 8-bp core sequence (GCATACAT). Cre recombinase
   2520..2544    +  misc_feature   MCS (fragment): pBluescript multiple cloning site
   2544..3132    +  misc_feature   WPRE: woodchuck hepatitis virus posttranscriptional regulatory element
   3175..3296    -  polyA_signal   SV40 poly(A) signal: SV40 polyadenylation signal
   3319..3387    -  CDS            large T antigen (fragment): large T antigen from SV40 (simian virus 40)
   3458..3591    +  repeat_region  AAV2 ITR: inverted terminal repeat of adeno-associated virus serotype 2 inverted
   3585..3641    -  CDS            lacI (fragment): lac repressor; lacI; The lac repressor binds to the lac operator to inhibit transcription in E. coli. This inhibition can be relieved by adding lactose or isopropyl-β-D-thiogalactopyranoside (IPTG).
   3824..4412    -  rep_origin     ori: high-copy-number ColE1/pMB1/pBR322/pUC origin of replication
   4583..5443    -  CDS            AmpR: β-lactamase; bla; confers resistance to ampicillin, carbenicillin, and related antibiotics
   5444..5548    -  promoter       AmpR promoter: bla
   5601..6029    -  rep_origin     f1 ori (sequence partly withheld): f1 bacteriophage origin of replication; arrow indicates direction of (+) strand synthesis
   6034..37      -  CDS            lacZα (fragment) (across the origin): LacZα fragment of β-galactosidase; lacZ fragment
