[The description below was written by a language model from this plasmid's Addgene catalogue record and pLannotate feature annotations shown in this document.]
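Description:
pAAV_CAG_FLEX_PKIαmut-P2A-mRuby3_WPRE is an AAV transfer plasmid of about 6.1 kb for Cre-dependent expression in mammalian cells. The bacterial portion carries a high-copy ColE1/pUC-type origin, an ampicillin resistance gene (β-lactamase with its own promoter) and an f1 phage origin. The short lacI, lacZα, SV40 large T and rabbit/hare β-globin "CDS" hits in the annotation are best read as backbone or promoter-intron remnants rather than functional genes. Two AAV2 inverted terminal repeats flank the expression cassette and define the segment that is packaged into recombinant AAV particles when replication and capsid functions are supplied in trans.

Between the ITRs, a CAG promoter (CMV enhancer, chicken β-actin promoter and chimeric β-actin/β-globin intron) drives a FLEX (double-inverted) cassette. The coding sequence, mouse-derived PKIα followed by a P2A peptide and the red fluorescent protein mRuby3, sits in antisense orientation relative to the promoter and is bracketed by oppositely oriented pairs of lox2272 and loxP sites. Cre recombinase inverts the cassette through one lox pair and then excises a site of the other pair, locking the insert in the sense orientation, so expression occurs only in Cre-positive cells. The P2A sequence yields separate PKIα and mRuby3 proteins from one transcript, letting red fluorescence mark expressing cells. A WPRE and an SV40 polyadenylation signal downstream enhance transcript processing and expression.

PKIα is normally a potent competitive inhibitor of the catalytic subunit of cAMP-dependent protein kinase (PKA). This version carries the R20G/R21G mutation, which the record says renders it non-functional. That suggests use as an inactive control alongside a functional PKIα construct, although the record does not state this explicitly. The associated publication concerns PKA activity in striatal neurons.
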