Addgene plasmid #196678: pAAV_CAG_FLEX_PKIαmut-P2A-mRuby3_WPRE
Purpose: AAV plasmid for mammalian Cre-dependent expression of PKIαmut-P2A-mRuby3 under a CAG promotor w/ WPRE enhancer. PKIαmut bears the R20G/R21G mutation that renders it non-functional.
Depositing lab: Haining Zhong. Depositing organization: Oregon Health & Science University. Publication: Locomotion activates PKA through dopamine and adenosine in striatal neurons. Ma L, Day-Cooney J, Benavides OJ, Muniak MA, Qin M, Ding JB, Mao T, Zhong H. Nature. 2022 Nov;611(7937):762-768. doi: 10.1038/s41586-022-05407-4. Epub 2022 Nov 9. PubMed 36352228.
Backbone
  Vector backbone: pAAV w CAG promotor, FLEX cassette and WPRE
  Total vector size (bp): 6067
  Vector type: Mammalian Expression, AAV, Cre/Lox
Growth in bacteria
  Bacterial resistance: Ampicillin, 100 μg/mL
  Growth temperature: 30°C
  Growth strain: NEB Stable
  Copy number: High Copy
Gene/Insert
  Gene/Insert name: PKIαmut-P2A-mRuby3
  Species: Synthetic
  Insert size (bp): 2334
Terms and licenses: Academic/Nonprofit Terms; Industry Terms: Not Available to Industry
How to cite: pAAV_CAG_FLEX_PKIαmut-P2A-mRuby3_WPRE was a gift from Haining Zhong (Addgene plasmid # 196678 ; http://n2t.net/addgene:196678 ; RRID:Addgene_196678)
